Addgene plasmid #242746: pXeDNA3.1-LacZ
Purpose: (Empty Backbone) pXeDNA3-LacZ TA-cloning vector for dual expression: CMV enhancer/promoter in mammalian cells and Xenopus β-globin 5'/3'UTRs in oocytes; BGHpA, AmpR, NeoR, lacZα for blue-white screening.
Depositing lab: Luis Yanez-Guerra. Depositing organization: University of Southampton. Publication: Development of pXeDNA3.1-LacZ, a Dual-System Plasmid for Membrane Protein Expression in Xenopus and Mammalian Cells. Guan L, Reynoldson TE, Pieroni EM, Dillon JC, Hardege I, Yanez-Guerra LA. MicroPubl Biol. 2025 Dec 1;2025:10.17912/micropub.biology.001866. doi: 10.17912/micropub.biology.001866. eCollection 2025. PubMed 41416011.
Backbone
  Vector backbone: pXeDNA3.1(pcDNA3.1-based)
  Backbone manufacturer: Lab-constructed
  Backbone size (bp): 5966
  Modifications to backbone: Inserted Xenopus β-globin 5' & 3' UTRs, replaced MCS with lacZα-TA site for blue-white TA-cloning, added upstream T7 promoter; CMV promoter/BGH polyA, AmpR & NeoR retained.
  Vector type: Mammalian Expression ; Xenopus oocyte expression
  Promoter: CMV
Growth in bacteria
  Bacterial resistance: Ampicillin, 100 μg/mL
  Growth temperature: 37°C
  Growth strain: DH5alpha
  Copy number: Unknown
Terms and licenses: Academic/Nonprofit Terms; Industry Terms: Not Available to Industry
How to cite: pXeDNA3.1-LacZ was a gift from Luis Yanez-Guerra (Addgene plasmid # 242746 ; http://n2t.net/addgene:242746 ; RRID:Addgene_242746)
