[The description below was written by a language model from this plasmid's Addgene catalogue record and pLannotate feature annotations shown in this document.]
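Description:
pXeDNA3.1-LacZ is a 5,966 bp empty cloning backbone derived from pcDNA3.1, designed so that a single construct can express an inserted coding sequence both in mammalian cells and in Xenopus oocytes. It is propagated in E. coli through a high-copy ColE1/pUC-type origin with ampicillin selection (AmpR under its own bla promoter). It also retains the pcDNA3.1 f1 origin and an SV40 promoter–neo–SV40 poly(A) cassette, which allows G418 selection of stably transfected mammalian cells. Short fragments annotated as bom, ble and lacI, plus a second lac promoter/operator near the origin, appear to be backbone remnants rather than functional parts.

The expression unit begins with the CMV immediate-early enhancer and promoter, followed directly by a T7 promoter and the Xenopus laevis β-globin 5'UTR. Downstream lie the β-globin 3'UTR and the bovine growth hormone polyadenylation signal. CMV and the bGH signal drive expression from transfected DNA in mammalian cells. The T7 promoter permits in vitro transcription of an RNA flanked by the globin UTRs, which are commonly used to improve translation and stability of RNA injected into oocytes.

Between the UTRs, the original multiple cloning site has been replaced by a lacZα cassette in reverse orientation, comprising a CAP site, lac promoter, lac operator and lacZ fragment, with a reverse-facing T3 promoter at its edge. This cassette contains the TA-cloning site, so inserting a PCR product disrupts lacZα and recombinants can be identified by blue-white screening. The associated publication presents the vector as a dual-system plasmid for membrane protein expression in Xenopus and mammalian cells.
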