Features (pLannotate 1.2.2; 25 found; start..end, strand, type, name):
     28..80      -  misc_feature   bom (fragment): basis of mobility region from pBR322
    235..614     +  enhancer       CMV enhancer: human cytomegalovirus immediate early enhancer
    615..818     +  promoter       CMV promoter: human cytomegalovirus (CMV) immediate early promoter
    823..841     +  promoter       T7 promoter: promoter for bacteriophage T7 RNA polymerase
    849..891     +  5'UTR          Xenopus globin 5'-UTR: translational enhancer from the 5'-UTR of the major beta-globin gene of Xenopus laevis
    919..1083    -  CDS            lacZ (fragment): BGAL_ECOLI - Experimental evidence at protein level: Swiss-Prot protein existence level 1. From Escherichia coli (strain K12).
   1253..1269    -  protein_bind   lac operator: The lac repressor binds to the lac operator to inhibit transcription in E. coli. This inhibition can be relieved by adding lactose or isopropyl-β-D-thiogalactopyranoside (IPTG). lac repressor encoded by lacI
   1277..1307    -  promoter       lac promoter: promoter for the E. coli lac operon
   1322..1343    -  protein_bind   CAP binding site: CAP binding activates transcription in the presence of cAMP. E. coli catabolite activator protein
   1360..1378    -  promoter       T3 promoter: promoter for bacteriophage T3 RNA polymerase
   1379..1504    +  3'UTR          Xenopus globin 3'-UTR: 3'-UTR of the major beta-globin gene of Xenopus laevis
   1563..1787    +  polyA_signal   bGH poly(A) signal: bovine growth hormone polyadenylation signal
   1791..1812    +  promoter       SV40 promoter (fragment): SV40 enhancer and early promoter
   1833..2261    +  rep_origin     f1 ori (sequence partly withheld): f1 bacteriophage origin of replication; arrow indicates direction of (+) strand synthesis
   2275..2604    +  promoter       SV40 promoter: SV40 enhancer and early promoter
   2671..3462    +  CDS            neo: KKA2_KLEPN - Also known as kan, nptII. Experimental evidence at protein level: Swiss-Prot protein existence level 1. Resistance to kanamycin, neomycin, paromomycin, ribostamycin, butirosin and gentamicin B. From Klebsiella pneumoniae.
   3486..3644    +  CDS            ble (fragment): BLE_KLEPN - Experimental evidence at protein level: Swiss-Prot protein existence level 1. Binding protein with a strong affinity to the bleomycin family of antibiotics. Binds to CL990; an antimitotic-antibiotic compound. From Klebsiella pneumoniae.
   3639..3760    +  polyA_signal   SV40 poly(A) signal: SV40 polyadenylation signal
   3833..3849    -  protein_bind   lac operator: The lac repressor binds to the lac operator to inhibit transcription in E. coli. This inhibition can be relieved by adding lactose or isopropyl-β-D-thiogalactopyranoside (IPTG). lac repressor encoded by lacI
   3857..3887    -  promoter       lac promoter: promoter for the E. coli lac operon
   3902..3923    -  protein_bind   CAP binding site: CAP binding activates transcription in the presence of cAMP. E. coli catabolite activator protein
   3936..4028    -  CDS            lacI (fragment): lac repressor; lacI; The lac repressor binds to the lac operator to inhibit transcription in E. coli. This inhibition can be relieved by adding lactose or isopropyl-β-D-thiogalactopyranoside (IPTG).
   4211..4799    -  rep_origin     ori: high-copy-number ColE1/pMB1/pBR322/pUC origin of replication
   4970..5830    -  CDS            AmpR: β-lactamase; bla; confers resistance to ampicillin, carbenicillin, and related antibiotics
   5831..5935    -  promoter       AmpR promoter: bla
>Addgene plasmid #242746 | pXeDNA3.1-LacZ | addgene full sequence | sequence record 487866 | Addgene NGS Result
GACGGATCGGGAGATCTCCCGATCCCCTATGGTGCACTCTCAGTACAATCTGCTCTGATGCCGCATAGTT
AAGCCAGTATCTGCTCCCTGCTTGTGTGTTGGAGGTCGCTGAGTAGTGCGCGAGCAAAATTTAAGCTACA
ACAAGGCAAGGCTTGACCGACAATTGCATGAAGAATCTGCTTAGGGTTAGGCGTTTTGCGCTGCTTCGCG
ATGTACGGGCCAGATATACGCGTTGACATTGATTATTGACTAGTTATTAATAGTAATCAATTACGGGGTC
ATTAGTTCATAGCCCATATATGGAGTTCCGCGTTACATAACTTACGGTAAATGGCCCGCCTGGCTGACCG
CCCAACGACCCCCGCCCATTGACGTCAATAATGACGTATGTTCCCATAGTAACGCCAATAGGGACTTTCC
ATTGACGTCAATGGGTGGAGTATTTACGGTAAACTGCCCACTTGGCAGTACATCAAGTGTATCATATGCC
AAGTACGCCCCCTATTGACGTCAATGACGGTAAATGGCCCGCCTGGCATTATGCCCAGTACATGACCTTA
TGGGACTTTCCTACTTGGCAGTACATCTACGTATTAGTCATCGCTATTACCATGGTGATGCGGTTTTGGC
AGTACATCAATGGGCGTGGATAGCGGTTTGACTCACGGGGATTTCCAAGTCTCCACCCCATTGACGTCAA
TGGGAGTTTGTTTTGGCACCAAAATCAACGGGACTTTCCAAAATGTCGTAACAACTCCGCCCCATTGACG
CAAATGGGCGGTAGGCGTGTACGGTGGGAGGTCTATATAAGCAGAGCTCTCATAATACGACTCACTATAG
GCAGCTTGCTTGTTCTTTTTGCAGAAGCTCAGAATAAACGCTCAACTTTGGCCAGCGGTGGCGTGGTTAA
AAATTGGATCTCCATTCGCCATTCAGGCTGCGCAACTGCTGGGAAGGACGATCAGAGCGGGCCTCTTCGC
TATTACGCCAGCTGGCGAAAGGGACGTGGCAAGCAAGGCGATTAAGTTGAGTTACCCCGGGATTTTCCCA
GTCACGACGTTGTAAAACGACGGCCAGAGAATTGTAGTACGACTCACTGTAGGGCGAATTCGGATCCTTG
CTAGCCTCGAGACGCGTGATATCTTTCCCGGGGGTACCGTCGACTGCGGCCGCGAATTCCAAGCTTGAGT
ATTCTATCGTGTCACCTAAATAACTTGGCGTAATCATGGTCATATCTGTTTCCTGTGTGAAATTGTTATC
CGCTCACAATTCCACACAACATACGAGCCGGAAGCATAAAGTGTAAAGCCTGGGGTGCCTAATGAGTGAG
CTAACTCACATTACCACGCCACCGCTGGTCCTTTAGTGAGGGTTAATTAACCAGCCTCAAGAACACCCGA
ATGGAGTCTCTAAGCTACATAATACCAACTTACACTTTACAAAATGTTGTCCCCCAAAATGTAGCCATTC
GTATCTGCTCCTAATAAAAAGAAAGTTTCTTCACATTCTAAAAAAAAAAAAAAAAACCGGGGGGCCCGTT
TAAACCCGCTGATCAGCCTCGACTGTGCCTTCTAGTTGCCAGCCATCTGTTGTTTGCCCCTCCCCCGTGC
CTTCCTTGACCCTGGAAGGTGCCACTCCCACTGTCCTTTCCTAATAAAATGAGGAAATTGCATCGCATTG
TCTGAGTAGGTGTCATTCTATTCTGGGGGGTGGGGTGGGGCAGGACAGCAAGGGGGAGGATTGGGAAGAC
AATAGCAGGCATGCTGGGGATGCGGTGGGCTCTATGGCTTCTGAGGCGGAAAGAACCAGCTGGGGCTCTA
GGGGGTATCCCC
[124 nt withheld, positions 1833-1956]
C
[91 nt withheld, positions 1958-2048]
A
[49 nt withheld, positions 2050-2098]
CCTTTGACGTTGGAGTCCACGTTCTTT
[37 nt withheld, positions 2126-2162]
ACCCTATCTCGGTCTATTCTTTTGATTTATAAGGGATTTTGCCGATTTCGGCCTATTGGTTAAAAAATGA
GCTGATTTAACAAAAATTTAACGCGAATTAATTCTGTGGAATGTGTGTCAGTTAGGGTGTGGAAAGTCCC
CAGGCTCCCCAGCAGGCAGAAGTATGCAAAGCATGCATCTCAATTAGTCAGCAACCAGGTGTGGAAAGTC
CCCAGGCTCCCCAGCAGGCAGAAGTATGCAAAGCATGCATCTCAATTAGTCAGCAACCATAGTCCCGCCC
CTAACTCCGCCCATCCCGCCCCTAACTCCGCCCAGTTCCGCCCATTCTCCGCCCCATGGCTGACTAATTT
TTTTTATTTATGCAGAGGCCGAGGCCGCCTCTGCCTCTGAGCTATTCCAGAAGTAGTGAGGAGGCTTTTT
TGGAGGCCTAGGCTTTTGCAAAAAGCTCCCGGGAGCTTGTATATCCATTTTCGGATCTGATCAAGAGACA
GGATGAGGATCGTTTCGCATGATTGAACAAGATGGATTGCACGCAGGTTCTCCGGCCGCTTGGGTGGAGA
GGCTATTCGGCTATGACTGGGCACAACAGACAATCGGCTGCTCTGATGCCGCCGTGTTCCGGCTGTCAGC
GCAGGGGCGCCCGGTTCTTTTTGTCAAGACCGACCTGTCCGGTGCCCTGAATGAACTGCAGGACGAGGCA
GCGCGGCTATCGTGGCTGGCCACGACGGGCGTTCCTTGCGCAGCTGTGCTCGACGTTGTCACTGAAGCGG
GAAGGGACTGGCTGCTATTGGGCGAAGTGCCGGGGCAGGATCTCCTGTCATCTCACCTTGCTCCTGCCGA
GAAAGTATCCATCATGGCTGATGCAATGCGGCGGCTGCATACGCTTGATCCGGCTACCTGCCCATTCGAC
CACCAAGCGAAACATCGCATCGAGCGAGCACGTACTCGGATGGAAGCCGGTCTTGTCGATCAGGATGATC
TGGACGAAGAGCATCAGGGGCTCGCGCCAGCCGAACTGTTCGCCAGGCTCAAGGCGCGCATGCCCGACGG
CGAGGATCTCGTCGTGACCCATGGCGATGCCTGCTTGCCGAATATCATGGTGGAAAATGGCCGCTTTTCT
GGATTCATCGACTGTGGCCGGCTGGGTGTGGCGGACCGCTATCAGGACATAGCGTTGGCTACCCGTGATA
TTGCTGAAGAGCTTGGCGGCGAATGGGCTGACCGCTTCCTCGTGCTTTACGGTATCGCCGCTCCCGATTC
GCAGCGCATCGCCTTCTATCGCCTTCTTGACGAGTTCTTCTGAGCGGGACTCTGGGGTTCGAAATGACCG
ACCAAGCGACGCCCAACCTGCCATCACGAGATTTCGATTCCACCGCCGCCTTCTATGAAAGGTTGGGCTT
CGGAATCGTTTTCCGGGACGCCGGCTGGATGATCCTCCAGCGCGGGGATCTCATGCTGGAGTTCTTCGCC
CACCCCAACTTGTTTATTGCAGCTTATAATGGTTACAAATAAAGCAATAGCATCACAAATTTCACAAATA
AAGCATTTTTTTCACTGCATTCTAGTTGTGGTTTGTCCAAACTCATCAATGTATCTTATCATGTCTGTAT
ACCGTCGACCTCTAGCTAGAGCTTGGCGTAATCATGGTCATAGCTGTTTCCTGTGTGAAATTGTTATCCG
CTCACAATTCCACACAACATACGAGCCGGAAGCATAAAGTGTAAAGCCTGGGGTGCCTAATGAGTGAGCT
AACTCACATTAATTGCGTTGCGCTCACTGCCCGCTTTCCAGTCGGGAAACCTGTCGTGCCAGCTGCATTA
ATGAATCGGCCAACGCGCGGGGAGAGGCGGTTTGCGTATTGGGCGCTCTTCCGCTTCCTCGCTCACTGAC
TCGCTGCGCTCGGTCGTTCGGCTGCGGCGAGCGGTATCAGCTCACTCAAAGGCGGTAATACGGTTATCCA
CAGAATCAGGGGATAACGCAGGAAAGAACATGTGAGCAAAAGGCCAGCAAAAGGCCAGGAACCGTAAAAA
GGCCGCGTTGCTGGCGTTTTTCCATAGGCTCCGCCCCCCTGACGAGCATCACAAAAATCGACGCTCAAGT
CAGAGGTGGCGAAACCCGACAGGACTATAAAGATACCAGGCGTTTCCCCCTGGAAGCTCCCTCGTGCGCT
CTCCTGTTCCGACCCTGCCGCTTACCGGATACCTGTCCGCCTTTCTCCCTTCGGGAAGCGTGGCGCTTTC
TCATAGCTCACGCTGTAGGTATCTCAGTTCGGTGTAGGTCGTTCGCTCCAAGCTGGGCTGTGTGCACGAA
CCCCCCGTTCAGCCCGACCGCTGCGCCTTATCCGGTAACTATCGTCTTGAGTCCAACCCGGTAAGACACG
ACTTATCGCCACTGGCAGCAGCCACTGGTAACAGGATTAGCAGAGCGAGGTATGTAGGCGGTGCTACAGA
GTTCTTGAAGTGGTGGCCTAACTACGGCTACACTAGAAGAACAGTATTTGGTATCTGCGCTCTGCTGAAG
CCAGTTACCTTCGGAAAAAGAGTTGGTAGCTCTTGATCCGGCAAACAAACCACCGCTGGTAGCGGTGGTT
TTTTTGTTTGCAAGCAGCAGATTACGCGCAGAAAAAAAGGATCTCAAGAAGATCCTTTGATCTTTTCTAC
GGGGTCTGACGCTCAGTGGAACGAAAACTCACGTTAAGGGATTTTGGTCATGAGATTATCAAAAAGGATC
TTCACCTAGATCCTTTTAAATTAAAAATGAAGTTTTAAATCAATCTAAAGTATATATGAGTAAACTTGGT
CTGACAGTTACCAATGCTTAATCAGTGAGGCACCTATCTCAGCGATCTGTCTATTTCGTTCATCCATAGT
TGCCTGACTCCCCGTCGTGTAGATAACTACGATACGGGAGGGCTTACCATCTGGCCCCAGTGCTGCAATG
ATACCGCGAGACCCACGCTCACCGGCTCCAGATTTATCAGCAATAAACCAGCCAGCCGGAAGGGCCGAGC
GCAGAAGTGGTCCTGCAACTTTATCCGCCTCCATCCAGTCTATTAATTGTTGCCGGGAAGCTAGAGTAAG
TAGTTCGCCAGTTAATAGTTTGCGCAACGTTGTTGCCATTGCTACAGGCATCGTGGTGTCACGCTCGTCG
TTTGGTATGGCTTCATTCAGCTCCGGTTCCCAACGATCAAGGCGAGTTACATGATCCCCCATGTTGTGCA
AAAAAGCGGTTAGCTCCTTCGGTCCTCCGATCGTTGTCAGAAGTAAGTTGGCCGCAGTGTTATCACTCAT
GGTTATGGCAGCACTGCATAATTCTCTTACTGTCATGCCATCCGTAAGATGCTTTTCTGTGACTGGTGAG
TACTCAACCAAGTCATTCTGAGAATAGTGTATGCGGCGACCGAGTTGCTCTTGCCCGGCGTCAATACGGG
ATAATACCGCGCCACATAGCAGAACTTTAAAAGTGCTCATCATTGGAAAACGTTCTTCGGGGCGAAAACT
CTCAAGGATCTTACCGCTGTTGAGATCCAGTTCGATGTAACCCACTCGTGCACCCAACTGATCTTCAGCA
TCTTTTACTTTCACCAGCGTTTCTGGGTGAGCAAAAACAGGAAGGCAAAATGCCGCAAAAAAGGGAATAA
GGGCGACACGGAAATGTTGAATACTCATACTCTTCCTTTTTCAATATTATTGAAGCATTTATCAGGGTTA
TTGTCTCATGAGCGGATACATATTTGAATGTATTTAGAAAAATAAACAAATAGGGGTTCCGCGCACATTT
CCCCGAAAAGTGCCACCTGACGTC
